Addgene plasmid #158521: pZA43
Purpose: In planta gene expression of Golden gate compatible A. thaliana ZAR1 L17E-eGFP. Km plant selection marker.
Depositing lab: Sophien Kamoun. Depositing organization: Sainsbury Laboratory, Norwich. Publication: A vector system for fast-forward studies of the HOPZ-ACTIVATED RESISTANCE1 (ZAR1) resistosome in the model plant Nicotiana benthamiana. Harant A, Pai H, Sakai T, Kamoun S, Adachi H. Plant Physiol. 2022 Jan 20;188(1):70-80. doi: 10.1093/plphys/kiab471. PubMed 34633454.
Backbone
  Vector backbone: pICH86988
  Backbone manufacturer: https://www.addgene.org/48076/
  Vector type: Plant Expression
Growth in bacteria
  Bacterial resistance: Kanamycin, 50 μg/mL
  Growth temperature: 37°C
  Growth strain: DH5alpha
  Copy number: High Copy
Gene/Insert
  Gene/Insert name: ZAR1-eGFP
  Species: A. thaliana (mustard weed)
  Mutation: L17E
  Entrez Gene: ZAR1 (a.k.a. HOPZ-ACTIVATED RESISTANCE 1, ZAR1)
  Tag / fusion protein: eGFP (C terminal on insert)
  Cloning method: Restriction Enzyme; 5′ cloning site Unknown (unknown if destroyed)
Terms and licenses: Academic/Nonprofit Terms; Industry Terms: Not Available to Industry
How to cite: pZA43 was a gift from Sophien Kamoun (Addgene plasmid # 158521 ; http://n2t.net/addgene:158521 ; RRID:Addgene_158521)
