[The description below was written by a language model from this plasmid's Addgene catalogue record and pLannotate feature annotations shown in this document.]
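Description:
pZA43 is a binary plant expression vector built on the Golden Gate-compatible pICH86988 backbone and intended for Agrobacterium-mediated delivery of a tagged immune receptor into plant cells. The backbone carries a high-copy ColE1/pUC-type origin for propagation in E. coli, together with the pVS1 origin, RepA replication protein and StaA stability protein that maintain the plasmid in Agrobacterium. A small incP oriV fragment is also annotated. Bacterial selection is by kanamycin, through an aphA-3 aminoglycoside phosphotransferase driven by the bla promoter.

Between the nopaline-type left and right T-DNA border repeats lie two cassettes. Nearest the left border is the plant selection marker, nptII (neo), under the NOS promoter and NOS terminator, which confers kanamycin resistance on transformed plant tissue. The second cassette expresses Arabidopsis thaliana ZAR1 (RPP13L4, HOPZ-ACTIVATED RESISTANCE 1) carrying the L17E substitution, fused at its C terminus to eGFP. Transcription comes from the CaMV 35S promoter; the upstream CaMV sequence annotated as a fragment of a viral coding region probably reflects an extended form of this promoter region. The TMV Ω leader enhances translation, and the octopine synthase terminator ends the transcript. The automated annotation labels the fluorescent protein as EBFP, but the catalogue identifies it as eGFP, and the two are close sequence variants.

The plasmid belongs to a vector set for studying the ZAR1 resistosome in Nicotiana benthamiana. It provides constitutive in planta expression of the L17E mutant with a fluorescent tag, which allows the protein to be detected or localized. The record does not describe the functional consequence of the mutation.
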