Features (pLannotate 1.2.2; 19 found; start..end, strand, type, name):
     32..56      +  misc_feature   RB T-DNA repeat: right border repeat from nopaline C58 T-DNA
    179..767     -  rep_origin     ori: high-copy-number ColE1/pMB1/pBR322/pUC origin of replication
    938..1732    -  CDS            KanR: aminoglycoside phosphotransferase; aphA-3; confers resistance to kanamycin
   1733..1837    -  promoter       AmpR promoter: bla
   1854..1914    -  rep_origin     oriV (fragment): incP origin of replication
   2120..2314    -  rep_origin     pVS1 oriV: origin of replication for the Pseudomonas plasmid pVS1 (Heeb et al., 2000)
   2380..3453    -  CDS            pVS1 RepA: replication protein from the Pseudomonas plasmid pVS1 (Heeb et al., 2000)
   3882..4511    -  CDS            pVS1 StaA: stability protein from the Pseudomonas plasmid pVS1 (Heeb et al., 2000)
   4775..4799    +  misc_feature   LB T-DNA repeat: left border repeat from nopaline C58 T-DNA
   5009..5192    +  promoter       NOS promoter: nopaline synthase promoter NOS promoter
   5213..6004    +  CDS            neo: KKA2_KLEPN - Also known as kan, nptII. Experimental evidence at protein level: Swiss-Prot protein existence level 1. Resistance to kanamycin, neomycin, paromomycin, ribostamycin, butirosin and gentamicin B. From Klebsiella pneumoniae.
   6033..6285    +  terminator     NOS terminator: nopaline synthase terminator and poly(A) signal
   6311..7117    +  CDS            IBMP_CAMVB (fragment): Experimental evidence at protein level: Swiss-Prot protein existence level 1. Enhances the ribosomal termination-reinitiation event leading to the translation of major open reading frames on the polycistronic viral RNAs. From Cauliflower mosaic virus (strain Bari 1) (CaMV).
   7301..7646    +  promoter       CaMV 35S promoter: strong constitutive promoter from cauliflower mosaic virus
   7598..7644    +  promoter       minimal CaMV 35S promoter: minimal 35S promoter from cauliflower mosaic virus
   7675..7728    +  misc_feature   TMV Ω: translational enhancer from the tobacco mosaic virus 5'-leader sequence (Gallie et al., 1988)
   7737..10292   +  CDS            RPP13L4: R13L4_ARATH - Also known as ZAR1 From Arabidopsis thaliana (Mouse-ear cress).
  10299..11018   +  CDS            EBFP: enhanced blue variant of GFP mammalian codon-optimized
  11026..11733   +  terminator     OCS terminator: octopine synthase terminator
>Addgene plasmid #158521 | pZA43 | addgene full sequence | sequence record 309652 | Addgene NGS Result
GGGACACGAAGTGGTTTAAACTATCAGTGTTTGACAGGATATATTGGCGGGTAAACCTAAGAGAAAAGAG
CGTTTATTAGAATAATCGGATATTTAAAAGGGCGTGAAAAGGTTTATCCGTTCGTCCATTTGTATGTGCC
AACCACAGGAACCGTAAAAAGGCCGCGTTGCTGGCGTTTTTCCATAGGCTCCGCCCCCCTGACGAGCATC
ACAAAAATCGACGCTCAAGTCAGAGGTGGCGAAACCCGACAGGACTATAAAGATACCAGGCGTTTCCCCC
TGGAAGCTCCCTCGTGCGCTCTCCTGTTCCGACCCTGCCGCTTACCGGATACCTGTCCGCCTTTCTCCCT
TCGGGAAGCGTGGCGCTTTCTCATAGCTCACGCTGTAGGTATCTCAGTTCGGTGTAGGTCGTTCGCTCCA
AGCTGGGCTGTGTGCACGAACCCCCCGTTCAGCCCGACCGCTGCGCCTTATCCGGTAACTATCGTCTTGA
GTCCAACCCGGTAAGACACGACTTATCGCCACTGGCAGCAGCCACTGGTAACAGGATTAGCAGAGCGAGG
TATGTAGGCGGTGCTACAGAGTTCTTGAAGTGGTGGCCTAACTACGGCTACACTAGAAGGACAGTATTTG
GTATCTGCGCTCTGCTGAAGCCAGTTACCTTCGGAAAAAGAGTTGGTAGCTCTTGATCCGGCAAACAAAC
CACCGCTGGTAGCGGTGGTTTTTTTGTTTGCAAGCAGCAGATTACGCGCAGAAAAAAAGGATCTCAAGAA
GATCCTTTGATCTTTTCTACGGGGTCTGACGCTCAGTGGAACGAAAACTCACGTTAAGGGATTTTGGTCA
TGAGATTATCAAAAAGGATCTTCACCTAGATCCTTTTAAATTAAAAATGAAGTTTTAAATCAATCTAAAG
TATATATGAGTAAACTTGGTCTGACAGCTAAAACAATTCATCCAGTAAAATATAATATTTTATTTTCTCC
CAATCAGGCTTGATCCCCAGTAAGTCAAAAAATAGCTCGACATACTGTTCTTCCCCGATATCCTCCCTGA
TCGACCGGACGCAGAAGGCAATGTCATACCACTTGTCCGCCCTGCCGCTTCTCCCAAGATCAATAAAGCC
ACTTACTTTGCCATCTTTCACAAAGATGTTGCTGTCTCCCAGGTCGCCGTGGGAAAAGACAAGTTCCTCT
TCGGGCTTTTCCGTCTTTAAAAAATCATACAGCTCGCGCGGATCTTTAAATGGAGTGTCCTCTTCCCAGT
TTTCGCAATCCACATCGGCCAGATCGTTATTCAGTAAGTAATCCAATTCGGCTAAGCGGCTGTCTAAGCT
ATTCGTATAGGGACAATCCGATATGTCGATGGAGTGAAAGAGCCTGATGCACTCCGCATACAGCTCGATA
ATCTTTTCAGGGCTTTGTTCATCTTCATACTCTTCCGAGCAAAGGACGCCATCGGCCTCACTCATGAGCA
GATTGCTCCAGCCATCATGCCGTTCAAAGTGCAGGACCTTTGGAACAGGCAGCTTTCCTTCCAGCCATAG
CATCATGTCCTTTTCCCGTTCCACATCATAGGTGGTCCCTTTATACCGGCTGTCCGTCATTTTTAAATAT
AGGTTTTCATTTTCTCCCACCAGCTTATATACCTTAGCAGGAGACATTCCTTCCGTATCTTTTGCGCAGC
GGTATTTTTCGATCAGTTTTTTCAATTCCGGTGATATTCTCATTTTAGCCATACTCTTCCTTTTTCAATA
TTATTGAAGCATTTATCAAGGTTATTGTCTCATGAGCGGATACATATTTGAATGTATTTAGAAAAATAAA
CAAATAGGGGTTCCGCGCACGAATTGGCCAGCGCTGCCATTTTTGGGGTGAGGCCGTTCGCGGCCGAGGG
GCGCAGCCCCTGGGGGGATGGGAGCTCGGTGCCTTGATGTGGGCGCCGGCGGTCGAGTGGCGACGGCGCG
GCTTGTCCGCGCCCTGGTAGATTGCCTGGCCGTAGGCCAGCCATTTTTGAGCGGCCAGCGGCCGCGATAG
GCCGACGCGAAGCGGCGGGGCGTAGGGAGCGCAGCGACCGAAGGGTAGGCGCTTTTTGCAGCTCTTCGGC
TGTGCGCTGGCCAGACAGTTATGCACAGGCCAGGCGGGTTTTAAGAGTTTTAATAAGTTTTAAAGAGTTT
TAGGCGGAAAAATCGCCTTTTTTCTCTTTTATATCAGTCACTTACATGTGTGACCGGTTCCCAATGTACG
GCTTTGGGTTCCCAATGTACGGGTTCCGGTTCCCAATGTACGGCTTTGGGTTCCCAATGTACGTGCTATC
CACAGGAAAGAAGCTTTTTCGACCTTTTTCCCCTGCTAGGGCAATTTGCCCTAGCATCTGCTCCGTACAT
TAGGAACCGGCGGATGCTTCGCCCTCGATCAGGTTGCGGTAGCGCATGACTAGGATCGGGCCAGCCTGCC
CCGCCTCCTCCTTCAAATCGTACTCCGGCAGGTCATTTGACCCGATCAGCTTGCGCACGGTGAAACAGAA
CTTCTTGAACTCTCCGGCGCTGCCACTGCGTTCGTAGATCGTCTTGAACAACCATCTGGCTTCTGCCTTG
CCTGCGGCGCGGCGTGCCAGGCGGTAGAGAAAACGGCCGATGCCGGGATCGATCAAAAAGTAATCGGGGT
GAACCGTCAGCACGTCCGGGTTCTTGCCTTCTGTGATCTCGCGGTACATCCAATCAGCTAGCTCGATCTC
GATGTACTCCGGCCGCCCGGTTTCGCTCTTTACGATCTTGTAGCGGCTAATCAAGGCTTCACCCTCGGAT
ACCGTCACCAGGCGGCCGTTCTTGGCCTTCTTCGTACGCTGCATGGCAACGTGCGTGGTGTTTAACCGAA
TGCAGGTTTCTACCAGGTCGTCTTTCTGCTTTCCGCCATCGGCTCGCCGGCAGAACTTGAGTACGTCCGC
AACGTGTGGACGGAACACGCGGCCGGGCTTGTCTCCCTTCCCTTCCCGGTATCGGTTCATGGATTCGGTT
AGATGGGAAACCGCCATCAGTACCAGGTCGTAATCCCACACACTGGCCATGCCGGCCGGCCCTGCGGAAA
CCTCTACGTGCCCGTCTGGAAGCTCGTAGCGGATCACCTCGCCAGCTCGTCGGTCACGCTTCGACAGACG
GAAAACGGCCACGTCCATGATGCTGCGACTATCGCGGGTGCCCACGTCATAGAGCATCGGAACGAAAAAA
TCTGGTTGCTCGTCGCCCTTGGGCGGCTTCCTAATCGACGACGCACCGGCTGCCGGCGGTTGCCGGGATT
CTTTGCGGATTCGATCAGCGGCCGCTTGCCACGATTCACCGGGGCGTGCTTCTGCCTCGATGCGTTGCCG
CTGGGCGGCCTGCGCGGCCTTCAACTTCTCCACCAGGTCATCACCCAGCGCCGCGCCGATTTGTACCGGG
CCGGATGGTTTGCGACCGCTCACGCCGATTCCTCGGGCTTGGGGGTTCCAGTGCCATTGCAGGGCCGGCA
GACAACCCAGCCGCTTACGCCTGGCCAACCGCCCGTTCCTCCACACATGGGGCATTCCACGGCGTCGGTG
CCTGGTTGTTCTTGATTTTCCATGCCGCCTCCTTTAGCCGCTAAAATTCATCTACTCATTTATTCATTTG
CTCATTTACTCTGGTAGCTGCGCGATGTATTCAGATAGCAGCTCGGTAATGGTCTTGCCTTGGCGTACCG
CGTACATCTTCAGCTTGGTGTGATCCTCCGCCGGCAACTGAAAGTTGACCCGCTTCATGGCTGGCGTGTC
TGCCAGGCTGGCCAACGTTGCAGCCTTGCTGCTGCGTGCGCTCGGACGGCCGGCACTTAGCGTGTTTGTG
CTTTTGCTCATTTTCTCTTTACCTCATTAACTCAAATGAGTTTTGATTTAATTTCAGCGGCCAGCGCCTG
GACCTCGCGGGCAGCGTCGCCCTCGGGTTCTGATTCAAGAACGGTTGTGCCGGCGGCGGCAGTGCCTGGG
TAGCTCACGCGCTGCGTGATACGGGACTCAAGAATGGGCAGCTCGTACCCGGCCAGCGCCTCGGCAACCT
CACCGCCGATGCGCGTGCCTTTGATCGCCCGCGACACGACAAAGGCCGCTTGTAGCCTTCCATCCGTGAC
CTCAATGCGCTGCTTAACCAGCTCCACCAGGTCGGCGGTGGCCCATATGTCGTAAGGGCTTGGCTGCACC
GGAATCAGCACGAAGTCGGCTGCCTTGATCGCGGACACAGCCAAGTCCGCCGCCTGGGGCGCTCCGTCGA
TCACTACGAAGTCGCGCCGGCCGATGGCCTTCACGTCGCGGTCAATCGTCGGGCGGTCGATGCCGACAAC
GGTTAGCGGTTGATCTTCCCGCACGGCCGCCCAATCGCGGGCACTGCCCTGGGGATCGGAATCGACTAAC
AGAACATCGGCCCCGGCGAGTTGCAGGGCGCGGGCTAGATGGGTTGCGATGGTCGTCTTGCCTGACCCGC
CTTTCTGGTTAAGTACAGCGATAACCTTCATGCGTTCCCCTTGCGTATTTGTTTATTTACTCATCGCATC
ATATACGCAGCGACCGCATGACGCAAGCTGTTTTACTCAAATACACATCACCTTTTTAGACGGCGGCGCT
CGGTTTCTTCAGCGGCCAAGCTGGCCGGCCAGGCCGCCAGCTTGGCATCAGACAAACCGGCCAGGATTTC
ATGCAGCCGCACGGCTGATGGGCTGCCTGTATCGAGTGGTGATTTTGTGCCGAGCTGCCGGTCGGGGAGC
TGTTGGCTGGCTGGTGGCAGGATATATTGTGGTGTAAACAAATTGACGCTTAGACAACTTAATAACACAT
TGCGGACGTTTTTAATGTACTGGGGTGGATGCAGTGGGCCCCACTCTGTGTGCCGAATTCGGATCCGGAG
AGCGGAGAATTAAGGGAGTCACGTTATGACCCCCGCCGATGACGCGGGACAAGCCGTTTTACGTTTGGAA
CTGACAGAACCGCAACGTTGAAGGAGCCACTCAGCCGCGGGTTTCTGGAGTTTAATGAGCTAAGCACATA
CGTCAGAAACCATTATTGCGCGTTCAAAAGTCGCCTAAGGTCACTATCAGCTAGCAAATATTTCTTGTCA
AAAATGCTCCACTGACGTTCCATAAATTCCCCTCGGTATCCAATTAGAGTCTCATATTCACTCTCAATCC
AAATAATCTGCACCGGATCTGGATCGTTTCGCATGATTGAACAAGATGGATTGCACGCAGGTTCTCCGGC
CGCTTGGGTGGAGAGGCTATTCGGCTATGACTGGGCACAACAGACAATCGGCTGCTCTGATGCCGCCGTG
TTCCGGCTGTCAGCGCAGGGGCGCCCGGTTCTTTTTGTCAAGACCGACCTGTCCGGTGCCCTGAATGAAC
TCCAGGACGAGGCAGCGCGGCTATCGTGGCTGGCCACGACGGGCGTTCCTTGCGCAGCTGTGCTCGACGT
TGTCACTGAAGCGGGAAGGGACTGGCTGCTATTGGGCGAAGTGCCGGGGCAGGATCTCCTGTCATCTCAC
CTTGCTCCTGCCGAGAAAGTATCCATCATGGCTGATGCAATGCGGCGGCTGCATACGCTTGATCCGGCTA
CCTGCCCATTCGACCACCAAGCGAAACATCGCATCGAGCGAGCACGTACTCGGATGGAAGCCGGTCTTGT
CGATCAGGATGATCTGGACGAAGAGCATCAGGGGCTCGCGCCAGCCGAACTGTTCGCCAGGCTCAAGGCG
CGTATGCCCGACGGCGAGGATCTCGTCGTGACTCATGGCGATGCCTGCTTGCCGAATATCATGGTGGAAA
ATGGCCGCTTTTCTGGATTCATCGACTGTGGCCGGCTGGGTGTGGCGGACCGCTATCAGGACATAGCGTT
GGCTACCCGTGATATTGCTGAAGAGCTTGGCGGCGAATGGGCTGACCGCTTCCTCGTGCTTTACGGTATC
GCCGCTCCCGATTCGCAGCGCATCGCCTTCTATCGCCTTCTTGACGAGTTCTTCTGAGCGGGTCTGGATC
TAGAGTCAAGCAGATCGTTCAAACATTTGGCAATAAAGTTTCTTAAGATTGAATCCTGTTGCCGGTCTTG
CGATGATTATCATATAATTTCTGTTGAATTACGTTAAGCATGTAATAATTAACATGTAATGCATGACGTT
ATTTATGAGATGGGTTTTTATGATTAGAGTCCCGCAATTATACATTTAATACGCGATAGAAAACAAAATA
TAGCGCGCAAACTAGGATAAATTATCGCGCGCGGTGTCATCTATGTTACTAGATCGACGCTGCAAGAATT
CAAGCTTGGAGGAATTCCAATCCCACAAAAATCTGAGCTTAACAGCACAGTTGCTCCTCTCAGAGCAGAA
TCGGGTATTCAACACCCTCATATCAACTACTACGTTGTGTATAACGGTCCACATGCCGGTATATACGATG
ACTGGGGTTGTACAAAGGCGGCAACAAACGGCGTTCCCGGAGTTGCACACAAGAAATTTGCCACTATTAC
AGAGGCAAGAGCAGCAGCTGACGCGTACACAACAAGTCAGCAAACAGACAGGTTGAACTTCATCCCCAAA
GGAGAAGCTCAACTCAAGCCCAAGAGCTTTGCTAAGGCCCTAACAAGCCCACCAAAGCAAAAAGCCCACT
GGCTCACGCTAGGAACCAAAAGGCCCAGCAGTGATCCAGCCCCAAAAGAGATCTCCTTTGCCCCGGAGAT
TACAATGGACGATTTCCTCTATCTTTACGATCTAGGAAGGAAGTTCGAAGGTGAAGGTGACGACACTATG
TTCACCACTGATAATGAGAAGGTTAGCCTCTTCAATTTCAGAAAGAATGCTGACCCACAGATGGTTAGAG
AGGCCTACGCAGCAAGTCTCATCAAGACGATCTACCCGAGTAACAATCTCCAGGAGATCAAATACCTTCC
CAAGAAGGTTAAAGATGCAGTCAAAAGATTCAGGACTAATTGCATCAAGAACACAGAGAAAGACATATTT
CTCAAGATCAGAAGTACTATTCCAGTATGGACGATTCAAGGCTTGCTTCATAAACCAAGGCAAGTAATAG
AGATTGGAGTCTCTAAAAAGGTAGTTCCTACTGAATCTAAGGCCATGCATGGAGTCTAAGATTCAAATCG
AGGATCTAACAGAACTCGCCGTCAAGACTGGCGAACAGTTCATACAGAGTCTTTTACGACTCAATGACAA
GAAGAAAATCTTCGTCAACATGGTGGAGCACGACACTCTGGTCTACTCCAAAAATGTCAAAGATACAGTC
TCAGAAGATCAAAGGGCTATTGAGACTTTTCAACAAAGGATAATTTCGGGAAACCTCCTCGGATTCCATT
GCCCAGCTATCTGTCACTTCATCGAAAGGACAGTAGAAAAGGAAGGTGGCTCCTACAAATGCCATCATTG
CGATAAAGGAAAGGCTATCATTCAAGATCTCTCTGCCGACAGTGGTCCCAAAGATGGACCCCCACCCACG
AGGAGCATCGTGGAAAAAGAAGAGGTTCCAACCACGTCTACAAAGCAAGTGGATTGATGTGACATCTCCA
CTGACGTAAGGGATGACGCACAATCCCACTATCCTTCGCAAGACCCTTCCTCTATATAAGGAAGTTCATT
TCATTTGGAGAGGACACGCTCGAGTATAAGAGCTCATTTTTACAACAATTACCAACAACAACAAACAACA
AACAACATTACAATTACATTTACAATTATCGATACAATGGTGGACGCTGTTGTAACAGTGTTTTTAGAGA
AAACCTTGAACATCGAAGAAGAAAAAGGCCGAACCGTATCGGACTACCGAAAACAGTTGGAAGATTTGCA
AAGCGAATTGAAATATATGCAGTCTTTTCTCAAGGATGCAGAGAGGCAGAAGAGAACTAATGAAACGTTG
CGTACTCTTGTTGCGGATTTACGAGAACTGGTTTACGAAGCTGAGGATATACTTGTGGATTGTCAGCTCG
CGGATGGTGATGATGGGAACGAGCAAAGGTCATCAAATGCGTGGCTTTCGCGGCTTCATCCTGCCCGGGT
TCCGTTGCAGTACAAGAAAAGCAAACGTTTGCAAGAGATCAATGAGAGGATAACGAAAATAAAGAGTCAA
GTAGAGCCTTATTTCGAATTCATAACGCCGAGTAATGTTGGAAGAGATAATGGAACTGATCGGTGGAGCT
CTCCGGTGTATGATCATACTCAGGTGGTTGGTTTGGAAGGAGATAAAAGAAAAATCAAGGAGTGGCTCTT
TCGATCAAACGACAGCCAGCTTTTGATAATGGCCTTTGTTGGGATGGGAGGGCTAGGTAAAACTACAATC
GCTCAAGAAGTGTTCAATGACAAAGAGATCGAACATCGTTTCGAAAGAAGGATATGGGTGTCTGTGTCCC
AGACTTTTACTGAAGAACAGATCATGAGAAGCATATTGAGGAACTTGGGGGACGCGAGTGTTGGAGATGA
TATTGGAACATTGCTGAGAAAAATCCAGCAGTATCTTTTGGGGAAAAGGTACTTGATAGTTATGGACGAT
GTATGGGACAAGAATTTGAGCTGGTGGGACAAGATCTACCAAGGACTGCCTAGAGGACAAGGAGGTAGCG
TTATCGTGACCACAAGGTCGGAATCTGTAGCGAAAAGGGTGCAAGCGAGAGACGACAAGACTCACCGTCC
AGAGCTCCTTAGTCCTGATAACAGTTGGCTGCTGTTTTGTAATGTGGCATTTGCAGCAAATGACGGTACT
TGTGAGCGTCCCGAGCTAGAGGATGTTGGCAAGGAGATTGTAACGAAATGCAAAGGTTTGCCTTTGACAA
TCAAAGCGGTTGGTGGGTTACTTCTGTGCAAAGACCATGTCTATCATGAATGGAGACGAATTGCAGAGCA
TTTTCAGGATGAGCTAAGAGGAAACACTTCTGAAACTGACAATGTTATGTCATCTCTGCAGTTGAGCTAC
GATGAACTCCCTTCCCACCTTAAGTCGTGCATTCTCACGCTTTCGCTCTATCCAGAGGACTGTGTTATAC
CAAAACAACAACTAGTACATGGATGGATCGGAGAAGGTTTTGTCATGTGGAGAAACGGAAGATCTGCAAC
TGAATCTGGAGAGGACTGCTTTTCCGGGCTCACAAACAGGTGTCTAATAGAAGTTGTAGACAAAACCTAT
AGCGGAACCATCATCACTTGCAAGATTCATGACATGGTTCGTGATTTGGTGATCGATATAGCCAAGAAGG
ATTCGTTCTCTAACCCGGAAGGCCTCAACTGTCGTCACCTTGGGATTAGTGGAAACTTTGATGAGAAGCA
GATCAAAGTTAACCATAAGCTGAGAGGCGTAGTGTCAACAACTAAGACAGGTGAAGTGAACAAGCTCAAC
TCAGACTTAGCTAAGAAATTCACAGACTGCAAATATCTTCGGGTTCTCGATATCTCGAAATCCATATTTG
ATGCTCCTCTGTCTGAGATTTTGGATGAGATTGCAAGCCTTCAACACTTAGCATGTCTTAGTTTGAGCAA
CACACATCCGTTGATCCAGTTTCCTCGTTCCATGGAAGATCTCCACAACCTTCAGATTCTAGACGCAAGC
TACTGTCAGAATCTGAAACAACTTCAACCTTGCATCGTCTTGTTCAAGAAACTCCTTGTACTTGACATGA
CGAACTGTGGATCCCTTGAATGCTTCCCCAAGGGTATCGGAAGTCTCGTGAAGCTCGAAGTTCTGTTGGG
ATTTAAGCCAGCCAGGTCCAACAATGGGTGCAAGCTCAGTGAAGTGAAAAATCTCACAAACCTTCGGAAA
CTTGGTCTTTCTCTGACTCGTGGCGATCAGATAGAAGAGGAGGAGCTTGATTCTTTGATAAACCTAAGCA
AGCTGATGTCCATTTCGATCAACTGCTATGATAGCTACGGCGATGATCTCATAACCAAAATAGACGCCCT
TACTCCTCCACACCAGCTCCATGAGCTTTCTCTACAATTCTATCCTGGAAAGTCGAGTCCATCGTGGTTG
AGTCCTCACAAGCTTCCGATGTTGAGGTACATGTCAATATGTTCAGGTAATTTGGTGAAAATGCAGGAAC
CATTCTGGGGAAACGAGAATACTCACTGGAGAATTGAAGGTTTAATGTTAAGTTCATTGTCGGACCTAGA
CATGGACTGGGAAGTGCTGCAACAGTCAATGCCGTACCTGAGGACCGTGACCGCAAACTGGTGTCCAGAG
CTAGAGTCTTTCGCGATTGAAGATGTTGGCTTTAGAGGCGGAGTGTGGATGAAAACACCATTGCACAGAA
CCGGTTCGATGGTGAGCAAGGGCGAGGAGCTGTTCACCGGGGTGGTGCCCATCCTGGTCGAGCTGGACGG
CGACGTAAACGGCCACAAGTTCAGCGTGTCCGGCGAGGGCGAGGGCGATGCCACCTACGGCAAGCTGACC
CTGAAGTTCATCTGCACCACCGGCAAGCTGCCCGTGCCCTGGCCCACCCTCGTGACCACCCTGACCTACG
GCGTGCAGTGCTTCAGCCGCTACCCCGACCACATGAAGCAGCACGACTTCTTCAAGTCCGCCATGCCCGA
AGGCTACGTCCAGGAGCGCACCATCTTCTTCAAGGACGACGGCAACTACAAGACCCGCGCCGAGGTGAAG
TTCGAGGGCGACACCCTGGTGAACAGCATCGAGCTGAAGGGCATCGACTTCAAGGAGGACGGCAACATCC
TGGGGCACAAGCTGGAGTACAACTACAACAGCCACAACGTCTATATCATGGCCGACAAGCAGAAGAACGG
CATCAAGGTGAACTTCAAGATCCGCCACAACATCGAGGACGGCAGCGTGCAGCTCGCCGACCACTACCAG
CAGAACACCCCCATCGGCGACGGCCCCGTGCTGCTGCCCGACAACCACTACCTGAGCACCCAGTCCGCCC
TGAGCAAAGACCCCAACGAGAAGCGCGATCACATGGTCCTGCTGGAGTTCGTGACCGCCGCCGGGATCAC
TCTCGGCATGGACGAGCTGTACAAGTGAGCTTGTCCTGCTTTAATGAGATATGCGAGAAGCCTATGATCG
CATGATATTTGCTTTCAATTCTGTTGTGCACGTTGTAAAAAACCTGAGCATGTGTAGCTCAGATCCTTAC
CGCCGGTTTCGGTTCATTCTAATGAATATATCACCCGTTACTATCGTATTTTTATGAATAATATTCTCCG
TTCAATTTACTGATTGTACCCTACTACTTATATGTACAATATTAAAATGAAAACAATATATTGTGCTGAA
TAGGTTTATAGCGACATCTATGATAGAGCGCCACAATAACAAACAATTGCGTTTTATTATTACAAATCCA
ATTTTAAAAAAAGCGGCAGAACCGGTCAAACCTAAAAGACTGATTACATAAATCTTATTCAAATTTCAAA
AGTGCCCCAGGGGCTAGTATCTACGACACACCGAGCGGCGAACTAATAACGCTCACTGAAGGGAACTCCG
GTTCCCCGCCGGCGCGCATGGGTGAGATTCCTTGAAGTTGAGTATTGGCCGTCCGCTCTACCGAAAGTTA
CGGGCACCATTCAACCCGGTCCAGCACGGCGGCCGGGTAACCGACTTGCTGCCCCGAGAATTATGCAGCA
TTTTTTTGGTGTATGTGGGCCCCAAATGAAGTGCAGGTCAAACCTTGACAGTGACGACAAATCGTTGGGC
GGGTCCAGGGCGAATTTTGCGACAACATGTCGAGGCTCAGCAGGACCGCTACTAGAGGATGCACATGTGA
CCGA
